>Addgene plasmid #60600 | pHL-EF1a-SphcCas9(D10A)-iP-A | depositor full sequence | sequence record 97110 | pHL-EF1a-SphcCas9(D10A)-iP-A sequence 9442 bps
GAAAAGTGCCACCTGACGTCGCTAGCGTTTAAACCCGGGCGATCGCTCTAGACTAGTGCGGCCGCTGCAG
AAGCTTTGCAAAGATGGATAAAGTTTTAAACAGAGAGGAATCTTTGCAGCTAATGGACCTTCTAGGTCTT
GAAAGGAGTGGGAATTGGCTCCGGTGCCCGTCAGTGGGCAGAGCGCACATCGCCCACAGTCCCCGAGAAG
TTGGGGGGAGGGGTCGGCAATTGAACCGGTGCCTAGAGAAGGTGGCGCGGGGTAAACTGGGAAAGTGATG
TCGTGTACTGGCTCCGCCTTTTTCCCGAGGGTGGGGGAGAACCGTATATAAGTGCAGTAGTCGCCGTGAA
CGTTCTTTTTCGCAACGGGTTTGCCGCCAGAACACAGGTAAGTGCCGTGTGTGGTTCCCGCGGGCCTGGC
CTCTTTACGGGTTATGGCCCTTGCGTGCCTTGAATTACTTCCACGCCCCTGGCTGCAGTACGTGATTCTT
GATCCCGAGCTTCGGGTTGGAAGTGGGTGGGAGAGTTCGAGGCCTTGCGCTTAAGGAGCCCCTTCGCCTC
GTGCTTGAGTTGAGGCCTGGCCTGGGCGCTGGGGCCGCCGCGTGCGAATCTGGTGGCACCTTCGCGCCTG
TCTCGCTGCTTTCGATAAGTCTCTAGCCATTTAAAATTTTTGATGACCTGCTGCGACGCTTTTTTTCTGG
CAAGATAGTCTTGTAAATGCGGGCCAAGATCTGCACACTGGTATTTCGGTTTTTGGGGCCGCGGGCGGCG
ACGGGGCCCGTGCGTCCCAGCGCACATGTTCGGCGAGGCGGGGCCTGCGAGCGCGGCCACCGAGAATCGG
ACGGGGGTAGTCTCAAGCTGGCCGGCCTGCTCTGGTGCCTGGCCTCGCGCCGCCGTGTATCGCCCCGCCC
TGGGCGGCAAGGCTGGCCCGGTCGGCACCAGTTGCGTGAGCGGAAAGATGGCCGCTTCCCGGCCCTGCTG
CAGGGAGCTCAAAATGGAGGACGCGGCGCTCGGGAGAGCGGGCGGGTGAGTCACCCACACAAAGGAAAAG
GGCCTTTCCGTCCTCAGCCGTCGCTTCATGTGACTCCACGGAGTACCGGGCGCCGTCCAGGCACCTCGAT
TAGTTCTCGAGCTTTTGGAGTACGTCGTCTTTAGGTTGGGGGGAGGGGTTTTATGCGATGGAGTTTCCCC
ACACTGAGTGGGTGGAGACTGAAGTTAGGCCAGCTTGGCACTTGATGTAATTCTCCTTGGAATTTGCCCT
TTTTGAGTTTGGATCTTGGTTCATTCTCAAGCCTCAGACAGTGGTTCAAAGTTTTTTTCTTCCATTTCAG
GTGTCGTGAGAATTAGCGGTGGCGGCCATCACAAGTTTGTACAAAAAAGCAGGCTGGCGCCGGAACCAAT
TCAGTCGACCATGGATAAGAAATACAGCATTGGACTGGCCATTGGGACAAACTCCGTGGGATGGGCCGTG
ATTACAGACGAATACAAAGTGCCTTCAAAGAAGTTCAAGGTGCTGGGCAACACCGATAGACACAGCATCA
AGAAAAATCTGATTGGAGCCCTGCTGTTCGACTCCGGCGAGACAGCTGAAGCAACTCGGCTGAAAAGAAC
TGCTCGGAGAAGGTATACCCGCCGAAAGAATAGGATCTGCTACCTGCAGGAGATTTTCAGCAACGAAATG
GCCAAGGTGGACGATAGTTTCTTTCACCGCCTGGAGGAATCATTCCTGGTCGAGGAAGATAAGAAACACG
AGCGGCATCCCATCTTTGGCAACATTGTGGACGAGGTCGCTTATCACGAAAAGTACCCTACCATCTATCA
TCTGAGGAAGAAACTGGTGGACTCCACAGATAAAGCAGACCTGCGCCTGATCTATCTGGCCCTGGCTCAC
ATGATTAAGTTCCGGGGCCATTTTCTGATCGAGGGGGATCTGAACCCAGACAATTCTGATGTGGACAAGC
TGTTCATCCAGCTGGTCCAGACATACAATCAGCTGTTTGAGGAAAACCCCATTAATGCATCTGGCGTGGA
CGCAAAAGCCATCCTGAGTGCCAGACTGTCTAAGAGTCGGAGACTGGAGAACCTGATCGCTCAGCTGCCA
GGGGAAAAGAAAAACGGCCTGTTTGGGAATCTGATTGCACTGTCACTGGGACTGACTCCCAACTTCAAGA
GCAATTTTGATCTGGCCGAGGACGCTAAACTGCAGCTGTCCAAGGACACCTATGACGATGACCTGGATAA
CCTGCTGGCTCAGATCGGGGATCAGTACGCAGACCTGTTCCTGGCCGCTAAGAATCTGTCTGACGCCATC
CTGCTGAGTGATATTCTGCGCGTGAACACCGAGATTACAAAAGCCCCCCTGTCAGCTAGCATGATCAAGA
GATATGACGAGCACCATCAGGATCTGACCCTGCTGAAGGCTCTGGTGAGGCAGCAGCTGCCTGAGAAGTA
CAAGGAAATCTTCTTTGATCAGTCTAAGAACGGATACGCCGGCTATATTGACGGCGGGGCTAGTCAGGAG
GAGTTCTACAAGTTTATCAAACCCATTCTGGAGAAGATGGATGGCACAGAGGAACTGCTGGTGAAACTGA
ATCGGGAAGACCTGCTGAGGAAGCAGCGCACTTTTGATAACGGAAGCATCCCTCACCAGATTCATCTGGG
AGAGCTGCACGCAATCCTGAGGCGCCAGGAAGACTTCTACCCATTTCTGAAGGATAACAGGGAGAAGATC
GAAAAAATTCTGACATTCCGCATCCCCTACTATGTGGGCCCTCTGGCAAGAGGCAACAGCCGGTTTGCCT
GGATGACTCGCAAATCTGAGGAAACAATCACTCCCTGGAACTTCGAGGAAGTGGTCGATAAGGGCGCTTC
CGCACAGTCTTTCATTGAGCGGATGACAAACTTCGACAAGAACCTGCCAAACGAAAAAGTGCTGCCCAAG
CACTCTCTGCTGTACGAGTATTTCACAGTCTATAACGAACTGACTAAGGTGAAATACGTCACCGAGGGGA
TGAGAAAGCCTGCCTTCCTGAGTGGAGAACAGAAGAAAGCTATCGTGGACCTGCTGTTTAAAACCAATAG
GAAGGTGACAGTCAAGCAGCTGAAAGAGGACTATTTCAAGAAAATTGAATGTTTCGATTCTGTGGAGATC
AGTGGCGTCGAAGACAGGTTTAACGCCTCCCTGGGGACCTACCACGATCTGCTGAAGATCATTAAGGATA
AAGACTTCCTGGACAACGAGGAAAATGAGGATATCCTGGAAGACATTGTGCTGACCCTGACACTGTTTGA
GGATAGGGAAATGATCGAGGAACGCCTGAAGACCTATGCCCATCTGTTCGATGACAAAGTGATGAAACAG
CTGAAGCGACGGAGATACACAGGATGGGGCCGACTGTCTCGGAAGCTGATCAATGGGATTCGCGACAAAC
AGAGTGGAAAGACCATCCTGGACTTTCTGAAATCAGATGGCTTCGCCAACCGGAACTTCATGCAGCTGAT
TCACGATGACAGCCTGACATTCAAAGAGGATATCCAGAAGGCACAGGTGTCCGGGCAGGGAGACTCTCTG
CACGAGCATATCGCAAACCTGGCCGGCAGCCCTGCCATCAAGAAAGGGATTCTGCAGACCGTGAAGGTGG
TGGACGAGCTGGTGAAAGTCATGGGAAGACATAAGCCAGAAAACATCGTGATTGAGATGGCCAGGGAAAA
TCAGACCACACAGAAAGGCCAGAAGAACTCAAGGGAGCGCATGAAAAGAATCGAGGAAGGAATTAAGGAA
CTGGGCAGCCAGATCCTGAAAGAGCACCCCGTGGAAAACACACAGCTGCAGAATGAGAAGCTGTATCTGT
ACTATCTGCAGAATGGACGCGATATGTACGTGGACCAGGAGCTGGATATTAACCGACTGTCCGATTACGA
CGTGGATCATATCGTCCCACAGTCATTCCTGAAAGATGACAGCATTGACAATAAGGTGCTGACCCGCTCT
GACAAAAACCGAGGCAAGAGTGATAATGTCCCCTCAGAGGAAGTGGTCAAGAAAATGAAGAACTACTGGA
GGCAGCTGCTGAATGCCAAACTGATCACACAGCGAAAGTTTGATAACCTGACTAAAGCTGAGCGGGGAGG
CCTGAGTGAACTGGACAAAGCAGGCTTCATTAAGCGACAGCTGGTGGAGACACGGCAGATCACAAAGCAC
GTCGCCCAGATTCTGGATTCAAGAATGAACACTAAGTACGATGAGAATGACAAACTGATCAGAGAAGTGA
AGGTCATTACCCTGAAGTCAAAACTGGTGAGCGACTTTCGGAAAGATTTCCAGTTTTATAAGGTCAGAGA
GATCAACAACTACCACCATGCTCATGACGCATACCTGAACGCAGTGGTCGGCACAGCCCTGATTAAGAAA
TACCCTAAACTGGAGTCCGAGTTCGTGTACGGGGACTATAAGGTGTACGATGTCAGAAAAATGATCGCCA
AGTCTGAGCAGGAAATTGGCAAAGCCACTGCTAAGTATTTCTTTTACAGTAACATCATGAATTTCTTTAA
GACTGAGATCACCCTGGCAAATGGGGAAATCCGAAAGCGGCCACTGATTGAGACTAACGGCGAGACAGGA
GAAATCGTGTGGGACAAAGGAAGAGATTTTGCTACCGTGAGGAAGGTCCTGAGCATGCCCCAAGTGAATA
TTGTCAAGAAAACAGAGGTGCAGACTGGGGGATTCAGTAAGGAATCAATTCTGCCTAAACGCAACTCCGA
TAAGCTGATCGCCCGAAAGAAAGACTGGGACCCCAAGAAGTATGGCGGGTTCGACTCCCCAACTGTGGCT
TACTCTGTCCTGGTGGTCGCAAAGGTGGAGAAGGGAAAAAGCAAGAAACTGAAATCCGTCAAGGAACTGC
TGGGCATCACCATTATGGAGCGCAGCTCCTTCGAAAAGAATCCTATCGATTTTCTGGAGGCCAAAGGCTA
TAAGGAAGTGAAGAAAGACCTGATCATCAAGCTGCCAAAGTACTCACTGTTTGAGCTGGAAAACGGGAGA
AAGAGGATGCTGGCAAGCGCCGGGGAGCTGCAGAAAGGAAATGAACTGGCCCTGCCCTCCAAGTACGTGA
ACTTCCTGTATCTGGCTAGCCACTACGAGAAGCTGAAAGGGTCCCCTGAGGATAACGAACAGAAACAGCT
GTTTGTGGAGCAGCACAAGCATTATCTGGACGAGATCATTGAACAGATTAGCGAGTTCTCCAAAAGAGTG
ATCCTGGCTGACGCAAATCTGGATAAGGTCCTGAGCGCATACAACAAACACCGGGATAAGCCAATCAGAG
AGCAGGCCGAAAATATCATTCATCTGTTCACTCTGACCAACCTGGGAGCCCCCGCAGCCTTCAAGTATTT
TGACACTACCATCGATCGCAAACGATACACAAGCACTAAGGAGGTGCTGGACGCTACCCTGATTCATCAG
AGCATTACTGGCCTGTATGAAACAAGGATTGACCTGTCTCAGCTGGGCGGCGACTCCGGAGCTGACCCCA
AGAAGAAGAGGAAGGTGTGAGACCTCTAGACCCAGCTTTCTTGTACAAAGTGGTGATCTAGCTAAAACGC
GGCCTCGAATCGAATTCCGCCCCCCCCCCTCTCCCTCCCCCCCCCCTAACGTTACTGGCCGAAGCCGCTT
GGAATAAGGCCGGTGTGCGTTTGTCTATATGTTATTTTCCACCATATTGCCGTCTTTTGGCAATGTGAGG
GCCCGGAAACCTGGCCCTGTCTTCTTGACGAGCATTCCTAGGGGTCTTTCCCCTCTCGCCAAAGGAATGC
AAGGTCTGTTGAATGTCGTGAAGGAAGCAGTTCCTCTGGAAGCTTCTTGAAGACAAACAACGTCTGTAGC
GACCCTTTGCAGGCAGCGGAACCCCCCACCTGGCGACAGGTGCCTCTGCGGCCAAAAGCCACGTGTATAA
GATACACCTGCAAAGGCGGCACAACCCCAGTGCCACGTTGTGAGTTGGATAGTTGTGGAAAGAGTCAAAT
GGCTCTCCTCAAGCGTATTCAACAAGGGGCTGAAGGATGCCCAGAAGGTACCCCATTGTATGGGATCTGA
TCTGGGGCCTCGGTGCACATGCTTTACATGTGTTTAGTCGAGGTTAAAAAAACGTCTAGGCCCCCCGAAC
CACGGGGACGTGGTTTTCCTTTGAAAAACACGATGATAATATGGCCACAACCATGACCGAGTACAAGCCC
ACGGTGCGCCTCGCCACCCGCGACGACGTCCCCAGGGCCGTACGCACCCTCGCCGCCGCGTTCGCCGACT
ACCCCGCCACGCGCCACACCGTCGATCCGGACCGCCACATCGAGCGGGTCACCGAGCTGCAAGAACTCTT
CCTCACGCGCGTCGGGCTCGACATCGGCAAGGTGTGGGTCGCGGACGACGGCGCCGCGGTGGCGGTCTGG
ACCACGCCGGAGAGCGTCGAAGCGGGGGCGGTGTTCGCCGAGATCGGCCCGCGCATGGCCGAGTTGAGCG
GTTCCCGGCTGGCCGCGCAGCAACAGATGGAAGGCCTCCTGGCGCCGCACCGGCCCAAGGAGCCCGCGTG
GTTCCTGGCCACCGTCGGCGTCTCGCCCGACCACCAGGGCAAGGGTCTGGGCAGCGCCGTCGTGCTCCCC
GGAGTGGAGGCGGCCGAGCGCGCCGGGGTGCCCGCCTTCCTGGAGACCTCCGCGCCCCGCAACCTCCCCT
TCTACGAGCGGCTCGGCTTCACCGTCACCGCCGACGTCGAGGTGCCCGAAGGACCGCGCACCTGGTGCAT
GACCCGCAAGCCCGGTGCCTGACGCCCGCCCCACGACCCGCAGCGCCCGACCGAAAGGAGCGCACGACCC
CATGCATCGATTCGAATGTACAGATCTGGATCCTAGGCTTAAGTATACCTCGAGTTAAATTCACTCCTCA
GGTGCAGGCTGCCTATCAGAAGGTGGTGGCTGGTGTGGCCAATGCCCTGGCTCACAAATACCACTGAGAT
CTTTTTCCCTCTGCCAAAAATTATGGGGACATCATGAAGCCCCTTGAGCATCTGACTTCTGGCTAATAAA
GGAAATTTATTTTCATTGCAATAGTGTGTTGGAATTTTTTGTGTCTCTCACTCGGAAGGACATATGGGAG
GGCAAATCATTTAAAACATCAGAATGAGTATTTGGTTTAGAGTTTGGCAACATATGCCCATATGCTGGCT
GCCATGAACAAAGGTTGGCTATAAAGAGGTCATCAGTATATGAAACAGCCCCCTGCTGTCCATTCCTTAT
TCCATAGAAAAGCCTTGACTTGAGGTTAGATTTTTTTTATATTTTGTTTTGTGTTATTTTTTTCTTTAAC
ATCCCTAAAATTTTCCTTACATGTTTTACTAGCCAGATTTTTCCTCCTCTCCTGACTACTCCCAGTCATA
GCTGTCCCTCTTCTCTTATGGAGATCCCTCGACTTAATTAAACCGGTCAGCTGCATTAATGAATCGGCCA
ACGCGCGGGGAGAGGCGGTTTGCGTATTGGGCGCTCTTCCGCTTCCTCGCTCACTGACTCGCTGCGCTCG
GTCGTTCGGCTGCGGCGAGCGGTATCAGCTCACTCAAAGGCGGTAATACGGTTATCCACAGAATCAGGGG
ATAACGCAGGAAAGAACATGTGAGCAAAAGGCCAGCAAAAGGCCAGGAACCGTAAAAAGGCCGCGTTGCT
GGCGTTTTTCCATAGGCTCCGCCCCCCTGACGAGCATCACAAAAATCGACGCTCAAGTCAGAGGTGGCGA
AACCCGACAGGACTATAAAGATACCAGGCGTTTCCCCCTGGAAGCTCCCTCGTGCGCTCTCCTGTTCCGA
CCCTGCCGCTTACCGGATACCTGTCCGCCTTTCTCCCTTCGGGAAGCGTGGCGCTTTCTCATAGCTCACG
CTGTAGGTATCTCAGTTCGGTGTAGGTCGTTCGCTCCAAGCTGGGCTGTGTGCACGAACCCCCCGTTCAG
CCCGACCGCTGCGCCTTATCCGGTAACTATCGTCTTGAGTCCAACCCGGTAAGACACGACTTATCGCCAC
TGGCAGCAGCCACTGGTAACAGGATTAGCAGAGCGAGGTATGTAGGCGGTGCTACAGAGTTCTTGAAGTG
GTGGCCTAACTACGGCTACACTAGAAGAACAGTATTTGGTATCTGCGCTCTGCTGAAGCCAGTTACCTTC
GGAAAAAGAGTTGGTAGCTCTTGATCCGGCAAACAAACCACCGCTGGTAGCGGTGGTTTTTTTGTTTGCA
AGCAGCAGATTACGCGCAGAAAAAAAGGATCTCAAGAAGATCCTTTGATCTTTTCTACGGGGTCTGACGC
TCAGTGGAACGAAAACTCACGTTAAGGGATTTTGGTCATGAGATTATCAAAAAGGATCTTCACCTAGATC
CTTTTAAATTAAAAATGAAGTTTTAAATCAATCTAAAGTATATATGAGTAAACTTGGTCTGACAGTTACC
AATGCTTAATCAGTGAGGCACCTATCTCAGCGATCTGTCTATTTCGTTCATCCATAGTTGCCTGACTCCC
CGTCGTGTAGATAACTACGATACGGGAGGGCTTACCATCTGGCCCCAGTGCTGCAATGATACCGCGAGAC
CCACGCTCACCGGCTCCAGATTTATCAGCAATAAACCAGCCAGCCGGAAGGGCCGAGCGCAGAAGTGGTC
CTGCAACTTTATCCGCCTCCATCCAGTCTATTAATTGTTGCCGGGAAGCTAGAGTAAGTAGTTCGCCAGT
TAATAGTTTGCGCAACGTTGTTGCCATTGCTACAGGCATCGTGGTGTCACGCTCGTCGTTTGGTATGGCT
TCATTCAGCTCCGGTTCCCAACGATCAAGGCGAGTTACATGATCCCCCATGTTGTGCAAAAAAGCGGTTA
GCTCCTTCGGTCCTCCGATCGTTGTCAGAAGTAAGTTGGCCGCAGTGTTATCACTCATGGTTATGGCAGC
ACTGCATAATTCTCTTACTGTCATGCCATCCGTAAGATGCTTTTCTGTGACTGGTGAGTACTCAACCAAG
TCATTCTGAGAATAGTGTATGCGGCGACCGAGTTGCTCTTGCCCGGCGTCAATACGGGATAATACCGCGC
CACATAGCAGAACTTTAAAAGTGCTCATCATTGGAAAACGTTCTTCGGGGCGAAAACTCTCAAGGATCTT
ACCGCTGTTGAGATCCAGTTCGATGTAACCCACTCGTGCACCCAACTGATCTTCAGCATCTTTTACTTTC
ACCAGCGTTTCTGGGTGAGCAAAAACAGGAAGGCAAAATGCCGCAAAAAAGGGAATAAGGGCGACACGGA
AATGTTGAATACTCATACTCTTCCTTTTTCAATATTATTGAAGCATTTATCAGGGTTATTGTCTCATGAG
CGGATACATATTTGAATGTATTTAGAAAAATAAACAAATAGGGGTTCCGCGCACATTTCCCC
Features (pLannotate 1.2.2; 13 found; start..end, strand, type, name):
     84..150     +  CDS            small t antigen (fragment): SV40 (simian virus 40) small t antigen
    158..1339    +  promoter       EF-1α promoter: strong constitutive promoter for human elongation factor EF-1α
   1361..1385    +  protein_bind   attB1: mutant version of attB; recombination site for the Gateway® BP reaction BP Clonase™
   1411..5514    +  CDS            cas9: CAS9_STRP1 - Also known as csn1 From Streptococcus pyogenes serotype M1.
   5560..5584    -  protein_bind   attB2: mutant version of attB; recombination site for the Gateway® BP reaction BP Clonase™
   5737..6199    +  misc_feature   IRES: internal ribosome entry site (IRES) of the encephalomyocarditis virus (EMCV)
   6213..6812    +  CDS            PuroR: puromycin N-acetyltransferase; pac from Streptomyces alboniger; confers resistance to puromycin
   6920..6994    +  CDS            HBB (fragment): HBB_PONPY - Experimental evidence at transcript level: Swiss-Prot protein existence level 2. Involved in oxygen transport from the lung to the various peripheral tissues. From Pongo pygmaeus (Bornean orangutan).
   7065..7120    +  polyA_signal   β-globin poly(A) signal: rabbit β-globin polyadenylation signal (Gil and Proudfoot, 1987)
   7468..7524    -  CDS            lacI (fragment): lac repressor; lacI; The lac repressor binds to the lac operator to inhibit transcription in E. coli. This inhibition can be relieved by adding lactose or isopropyl-β-D-thiogalactopyranoside (IPTG).
   7707..8295    -  rep_origin     ori: high-copy-number ColE1/pMB1/pBR322/pUC origin of replication
   8466..9326    -  CDS            AmpR: β-lactamase; bla; confers resistance to ampicillin, carbenicillin, and related antibiotics
   9327..9431    -  promoter       AmpR promoter: bla
