[The description below was written by a language model from this plasmid's Addgene catalogue record and pLannotate feature annotations shown in this document.]
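Description:
pHL-EF1a-SphcCas9(D10A)-iP-A is a 9.4 kb mammalian expression plasmid for CRISPR genome editing, built on the Gateway-compatible pHL-EF1a-GW-iP-A backbone, which the record describes as optimized for use in human induced pluripotent stem cells. It is propagated in E. coli as a high-copy plasmid through a ColE1/pUC-type origin and is selected with ampicillin via a β-lactamase gene under its own bla promoter.

The payload is a single bicistronic transcription unit driven by the human EF-1α promoter, chosen for strong constitutive expression in human pluripotent stem cells. The first cistron is a human codon-optimized Streptococcus pyogenes Cas9 carrying the D10A substitution. This change inactivates the RuvC nuclease domain, so the enzyme nicks one DNA strand instead of making a double-strand break. The coding sequence is flanked by attB1 and attB2 sites, the scars left when it was transferred into the attR1/attR2 destination vector by Gateway recombination. Downstream, an EMCV IRES permits cap-independent translation of puromycin N-acetyltransferase from the same mRNA, so puromycin selection enriches for transfected cells that also express the nickase. The transcript ends at a rabbit β-globin polyadenylation signal. The short HBB, SV40 small t antigen and lacI fragments in the annotation are most likely backbone remnants rather than functional genes.

No guide RNA cassette is annotated, so guide RNAs must be supplied from a separate construct. Nickases are typically used with paired guides to reduce off-target cleavage. The associated publication concerns correction of the dystrophin gene in iPS cells derived from a Duchenne muscular dystrophy patient.
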