Addgene plasmid #60600: pHL-EF1a-SphcCas9(D10A)-iP-A
Purpose: Expresses D10A mutant (nickase) of human codon-optimized Cas9 (derived from Streptococcus pyogenes) and pruomycin resistance gene.
Depositing lab: Akitsu Hotta. Depositing organization: Kyoto University, Center for iPS Cell Research and Application. Publication: Precise Correction of the Dystrophin Gene in Duchenne Muscular Dystrophy Patient Induced Pluripotent Stem Cells by TALEN and CRISPR-Cas9. Li HL, Fujimoto N, Sasakawa N, Shirai S, Ohkame T, Sakuma T, Tanaka M, Amano N, Watanabe A, Sakurai H, Yamamoto T, Yamanaka S, Hotta A. Stem Cell Reports. 2014 Nov 25. pii: S2213-6711(14)00335-X. doi: 10.1016/j.stemcr.2014.10.013. PubMed 25434822.
Backbone
  Vector backbone: pHL-EF1a-GW-iP-A
  Backbone manufacturer: Hotta Lab, CiRA
  Backbone size w/o insert (bp): 6923
  Total vector size (bp): 9442
  Modifications to backbone: Gateway system (attR1/R2) compatible mammalian expression plasmid vector, especially optimized for the use in human iPS cells. Human EF1a promoter allows to express a gene of interest at the high-level in human pluripotent stem cells.
  Vector type: Mammalian Expression, CRISPR
  Selectable markers: Puromycin
Growth in bacteria
  Bacterial resistance: Ampicillin, 100 μg/mL
  Growth temperature: 37°C
  Growth strain: DH5alpha
  Copy number: High Copy
Gene/Insert 1
  Gene/Insert name: CRISPR Cas9 D10A (alt name: SphcCas9 (D10A))
  Species: Streptococcus pyogenes
  Insert size (bp): 4140
  Mutation: Changed Asp 10 to Ala, Codon usage optimized for human usage
  Cloning method: Gateway Cloning
  Sequencing primers: 5′ attR1/L1; 3′ attR2/L2
Gene/Insert 2
  Gene/Insert name: puromycin resistance gene (alt name: PuroR)
  Species: Streptomyces alboniger
  Insert size (bp): 600
  Cloning method: Unknown
  Sequencing primers: 5′ Unknown; 3′ Unknown
Terms and licenses: Academic/Nonprofit Terms; Industry Terms: Not Available to Industry
How to cite: pHL-EF1a-SphcCas9(D10A)-iP-A was a gift from Akitsu Hotta (Addgene plasmid # 60600 ; http://n2t.net/addgene:60600 ; RRID:Addgene_60600)
