>Addgene plasmid #60600 | pHL-EF1a-SphcCas9(D10A)-iP-A | addgene partial sequence | sequence record 100255 | EF1a-F 5'-TCAAGCCTCAGACAGTGGTTC-3'
ATTAGCGGTGGCGGCCATCACAAGTTTGTACAAAAAAGCAGGCTGGCGCCGGAACCAATTCAGTCGACCA
TGGATAAGAAATACAGCATTGGACTGGCCATTGGGACAAACTCCGTGGGATGGGCCGTGATTACAGACGA
ATACAAAGTGCCTTCAAAGAAGTTCAAGGTGCTGGGCAACACCGATAGACACAGCATCAAGAAAAATCTG
ATTGGAGCCCTGCTGTTCGACTCCGGCGAGACAGCTGAAGCAACTCGGCTGAAAAGAACTGCTCGGAGAA
GGTATACCCGCCGAAAGAATAGGATCTGCTACCTGCAGGAGATTTTCAGCAACGAAATGGCCAAGGTGGA
CGATAGTTTCTTTCACCGCCTGGAGGAATCATTCCTGGTCGAGGAAGATAAGAAACACGAGCGGCATCCC
ATCTTTGGCAACATTGTGGACGAGGTCGCTTATCACGAAAAGTACCCTACCATCTATCATCTGAGGAAGA
AACTGGTGGACTCCACAGATAAAGCAGACCTGCGCCTGATCTATCTGGCCCTGGCTCACATGATTAAGTT
CCGGGGCCATTTTCTGATCGAGGGGGATCTGAACCCAGACAATTCTGATGTGGACAAGCTGTTCATCCAG
CTGGTCCAGACATACAATCAGCTGTTTGAGGAAA
