>Addgene plasmid #60600 | pHL-EF1a-SphcCas9(D10A)-iP-A | addgene partial sequence | sequence record 100854 | pCDH-rev 5'-GCATTCCTTTGGCGAGAG-3'
CCAGGTTTCCGGGCCCTCACATTGCCAAAAGACGGCAATATGGTGGAAAATAACATATAGACAAACGCAC
ACCGGCCTTATTCCAAGCGGCTTCGGCCAGTAACGTTAGGGGGGGGGGAGGGAGAGGGGGGGGGGCGGAA
TTCGATTCGAGGCCGCGTTTTAGCTAGATCACCACTTTGTACAAGAAAGCTGGGTCTAGAGGTCTCACAC
CTTCCTCTTCTTCTTGGGGTCAGCTCCGGAGTCGCCGCCCAGCTGAGACAGGTCAATCCTTGTTTCATAC
AGGCCAGTAATGCTCTGATGAATCAGGGTAGCGTCCAGCACCTCCTTAGTGCTTGTGTATCGTTTGCGAT
C
